Addgene plasmid #164274: MazF-K56A
Purpose: To express recombinant MazF K56A point mutant protein
Depositing lab: Guanzheng Luo. Depositing organization: Sun Yat-Sen University. Publication: Single-base mapping of m(6)A by an antibody-independent method. Zhang Z, Chen LQ, Zhao YL, Yang CG, Roundtree IA, Zhang Z, Ren J, Xie W, He C, Luo GZ. Sci Adv. 2019 Jul 3;5(7):eaax0250. doi: 10.1126/sciadv.aax0250. eCollection 2019 Jul. PubMed 31281898.
Backbone
  Vector backbone: pCOLD
  Vector type: Bacterial Expression
Growth in bacteria
  Bacterial resistance: Ampicillin, 100 μg/mL
  Growth temperature: 37°C
  Growth strain: DH5alpha
  Copy number: Unknown
Gene/Insert
  Gene/Insert name: MazF
  Species: Escherichia coli
  Mutation: K56A
  Cloning method: Restriction Enzyme; 5′ cloning site unknown (unknown if destroyed); 3′ cloning site unknown (unknown if destroyed)
  Sequencing primers: 5′ n/a
Terms and licenses: Academic/Nonprofit Terms; Industry Terms: Not Available to Industry
How to cite: MazF-K56A was a gift from Guanzheng Luo (Addgene plasmid # 164274 ; http://n2t.net/addgene:164274 ; RRID:Addgene_164274)
