[The description below was written by a language model from this plasmid's Addgene catalogue record and pLannotate feature annotations shown in this document.]
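Description:
MazF-K56A is a bacterial expression plasmid built on a pCOLD backbone for producing a recombinant K56A point mutant of the Escherichia coli MazF protein. The sequenced plasmid is about 6.1 kb. It is maintained in E. coli through a ColE1/pMB1-type origin and selected with ampicillin via a β-lactamase gene under its own promoter. An M13 phage origin is also present, together with short remnants of bom, rop and tetracycline-resistance sequences that are backbone leftovers rather than functional elements. The catalogue lists the copy number as unknown.

Expression uses the cold-shock system. The cspA promoter is followed by a lac operator and the cspA 5'UTR, and the cspA 3'UTR lies downstream of the coding region. A plasmid-borne lacI gene with its own promoter supplies the repressor. In this design, transcription is favoured at low temperature and kept in check by lac repressor until IPTG is added, which is useful for a potentially toxic product.

The feature table shows a short tag fragment at the start of the reading frame, matching part of a composite tag that includes 6xHis. It is followed by the full trigger factor (tig) chaperone coding sequence and then mazF. This layout indicates that MazF is made as an N-terminally tagged trigger factor fusion, an arrangement generally used to improve solubility. The linker between tig and mazF is not annotated, so the record does not say whether it contains protease cleavage sites, and the cloning sites are not recorded either.

MazF is the toxin of the MazE-MazF toxin-antitoxin system. The associated publication concerns antibody-independent, single-base mapping of m6A, but the record does not state the specific role of the K56A mutant in that work.
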