Features (pLannotate 1.2.2; 19 found; start..end, strand, type, name):
      1..67      +  promoter       cspA promoter: cspA; promoter of the E. coli cold shock protein cspA gene (Mitta et al., 1997)
     70..86      +  protein_bind   lac operator: The lac repressor binds to the lac operator to inhibit transcription in E. coli. This inhibition can be relieved by adding lactose or isopropyl-β-D-thiogalactopyranoside (IPTG). lac repressor encoded by lacI
    108..241     +  5'UTR          cspA 5'UTR: cspA; 5'UTR of the E. coli cold shock protein cspA gene (Mitta et al., 1997)
    255..273     +  CDS            capTEV™ (fragment): composite tag for in vivo biotinylation, TEV protease cleavage, and 6xHis tagging
    275..1570    +  CDS            tig (sequence withheld): TIG_ECOBW - Experimental evidence at protein level: Swiss-Prot protein existence level 1. Involved in protein export. Acts as a chaperone by maintaining the newly synthesized protein in an open conformation. Functions as a peptidyl-prolyl cis-trans isomerase. From Escherichia coli (strain K12 / MC4100 / BW2952).
   1652..1984    +  CDS            mazF: MAZF_ECOLI - Also known as chpA, chpAK. Experimental evidence at protein level: Swiss-Prot protein existence level 1. The physiological role of this TA system is debated. Programmed cell death (PCD) occurs when cells are at high density and depends on the presence of MazE-MazF and a quorum sensing pentapeptide, the extracellular death factor (EDF) with sequence Asn-Asn-Trp-Asn-Asn (NNWNN), probably produced from the zwf gene product glucose-6- phosphate 1-dehydrogenase (PubMed:17962566, PubMed:18310334). Cell death governed by the MazE-MazF and DinJ-YafQ TA systems seems to play a role in biof
   2037..2181    +  3'UTR          cspA 3'UTR: cspA; 3'UTR of the E. coli cold shock protein cspA gene (Mitta et al., 1997)
   2193..2228    +  CDS            rop (fragment): Rop protein, which maintains plasmids at low copy number; rop
   2330..2379    +  misc_feature   bom (fragment): basis of mobility region from pBR322
   2455..2835    -  rep_origin     M13 ori (sequence partly withheld): M13 bacteriophage origin of replication; arrow indicates direction of (+) strand synthesis
   2854..2905    +  misc_feature   bom (fragment): basis of mobility region from pBR322
   2935..3039    +  promoter       AmpR promoter: bla
   3040..3900    +  CDS            AmpR: β-lactamase; bla; confers resistance to ampicillin, carbenicillin, and related antibiotics
   4071..4659    +  rep_origin     ori: high-copy-number ColE1/pMB1/pBR322/pUC origin of replication
   4717..4782    -  CDS            TcR (fragment): tetracycline efflux protein; tet; confers resistance to tetracycline
   4797..4818    -  protein_bind   CAP binding site: CAP binding activates transcription in the presence of cAMP. E. coli catabolite activator protein
   4831..5913    -  CDS            lacI: lac repressor; lacI; The lac repressor binds to the lac operator to inhibit transcription in E. coli. This inhibition can be relieved by adding lactose or isopropyl-β-D-thiogalactopyranoside (IPTG).
   5914..5991    -  promoter       lacI promoter: lacI
   5999..6087    -  CDS            TcR (fragment): tetracycline efflux protein; tet; confers resistance to tetracycline
>Addgene plasmid #164274 | MazF-K56A | addgene full sequence | sequence record 325636 | Addgene NGS Result
CCGATTAATCATAAATATGAAAAATAATTGTTGCATCACCCGCCAATGCGTGGCTTAATGCACATCAAAT
TGTGAGCGGATAACAATTTGATGTGCTAGCGCATATCCAGTGTAGTAAGGCAAGTCCCTTCAAGAGTTAT
CGTTGATACCCCTCGTAGTGCACATTCCTTTAACGCTTCAAAATCTGTAAAGCACGCCATATCGCCGAAA
GGCACACTTAATTATTAAGAGGTAATACACCATGAATCACAAAGTGCATCATCATCATCATCAC
[1296 nt withheld, positions 275-1570]
TCCGCGGGTCTGGAAGTTCTGTTCCAGGGGCCCTCCGCGGGTCTGGTGCCACGCGGTAGTGGTGGTATCG
AAGGTAGGCATATGGTAAGCCGATACGTACCCGATATGGGCGATCTGATTTGGGTTGATTTTGACCCGAC
AAAAGGTAGCGAGCAAGCTGGACATCGTCCAGCTGTTGTCCTGAGTCCTTTCATGTACAACAACAAAACA
GGTATGTGTCTGTGTGTTCCTTGTACAACGCAATCAGCAGGATATCCGTTCGAAGTTGTTTTATCCGGTC
AGGAACGTGATGGCGTAGCGTTAGCTGATCAGGTAAAAAGTATCGCCTGGCGGGCAAGAGGAGCAACGAA
GAAAGGAACAGTTGCCCCAGAGGAATTACAACTCATTAAAGCCAAAATTAACGTACTGATTGGGTAGCTC
GAGGGATCCGAATTCAAGCTTGTCGACCTGCAGTCTAGATAGGTAATCTCTGCTTAAAAGCACAGAATCT
AAGATCCCTGCCATTTGGCGGGGATTTTTTTATTTGTTTTCAGGAAATAAATAATCGATCGCGTAATAAA
ATCTATTATTATTTTTGTGAAGAATAAATTTGGGTGCAATGAGAATGCGCAGGCCCTTTCGTCTCGCGCG
TTTCGGTGATGACGGTGAAAACCTCTGACACATGCAGCTCCCGGAGACGGTCACAGCTTGTCTGTAAGCG
GATGCCGGGAGCAGACAAGCCCGTCAGGGCGCGTCAGCGGGTGTTGGCGGGTGTCGGGGCTGGCTTAACT
ATGCGGCATCAGAGCAGATTGTACTGAGAGTGCACCATAAAATTGTAAACGTTAATATTTTGTTAAAATT
CGCGTTAAATTTTTGTTAAATCAGCTCATTTTTTAACCAATAGGCCGAAATCGGCAAAATCCCTTATAAA
TCAAAAGAATAGCCCGAGATAGGGT
[37 nt withheld, positions 2506-2542]
AAAGAACGTGGACTCCAACGTCAAAGG
[141 nt withheld, positions 2570-2710]
G
[142 nt withheld, positions 2712-2853]
TATGCGGTGTGAAATACCGCACAGATGCGTAAGGAGAAAATACCGCATCAGGCGTCAGGTGGCACTTTTC
GGGGAAATGTGCGCGGAACCCCTATTTGTTTATTTTTCTAAATACATTCAAATATGTATCCGCTCATGAG
ACAATAACCCTGATAAATGCTTCAATAATATTGAAAAAGGAAGAGTATGAGTATTCAACATTTCCGTGTC
GCCCTTATTCCCTTTTTTGCGGCATTTTGCCTTCCTGTTTTTGCTCACCCAGAAACGCTGGTGAAAGTAA
AAGATGCTGAAGATCAGTTGGGTGCACGAGTGGGTTACATCGAACTGGATCTCAACAGCGGTAAGATCCT
TGAGAGTTTTCGCCCCGAAGAACGTTTTCCAATGATGAGCACTTTTAAAGTTCTGCTATGTGGCGCGGTA
TTATCCCGTATTGACGCCGGGCAAGAGCAACTCGGTCGCCGCATACACTATTCTCAGAATGACTTGGTTG
AGTACTCACCAGTCACAGAAAAGCATCTTACGGATGGCATGACAGTAAGAGAATTATGCAGTGCTGCCAT
AACCATGAGTGATAACACTGCGGCCAACTTACTTCTGACAACGATCGGAGGACCGAAGGAGCTAACCGCT
TTTTTGCACAACATGGGGGATCATGTAACTCGCCTTGATCGTTGGGAACCGGAGCTGAATGAAGCCATAC
CAAACGACGAGCGTGACACCACGATGCCTGTAGCAATGGCAACAACGTTGCGCAAACTATTAACTGGCGA
ACTACTTACTCTAGCTTCCCGGCAACAATTAATAGACTGGATGGAGGCGGATAAAGTTGCAGGACCACTT
CTGCGCTCGGCCCTTCCGGCTGGCTGGTTTATTGCTGATAAATCTGGAGCCGGTGAGCGTGGGTCTCGCG
GTATCATTGCAGCACTGGGGCCAGATGGTAAGCCCTCCCGTATCGTAGTTATCTACACGACGGGGAGTCA
GGCAACTATGGATGAACGAAATAGACAGATCGCTGAGATAGGTGCCTCACTGATTAAGCATTGGTAACTG
TCAGACCAAGTTTACTCATATATACTTTAGATTGATTTAAAACTTCATTTTTAATTTAAAAGGATCTAGG
TGAAGATCCTTTTTGATAATCTCATGACCAAAATCCCTTAACGTGAGTTTTCGTTCCACTGAGCGTCAGA
CCCCGTAGAAAAGATCAAAGGATCTTCTTGAGATCCTTTTTTTCTGCGCGTAATCTGCTGCTTGCAAACA
AAAAAACCACCGCTACCAGCGGTGGTTTGTTTGCCGGATCAAGAGCTACCAACTCTTTTTCCGAAGGTAA
CTGGCTTCAGCAGAGCGCAGATACCAAATACTGTTCTTCTAGTGTAGCCGTAGTTAGGCCACCACTTCAA
GAACTCTGTAGCACCGCCTACATACCTCGCTCTGCTAATCCTGTTACCAGTGGCTGCTGCCAGTGGCGAT
AAGTCGTGTCTTACCGGGTTGGACTCAAGACGATAGTTACCGGATAAGGCGCAGCGGTCGGGCTGAACGG
GGGGTTCGTGCACACAGCCCAGCTTGGAGCGAACGACCTACACCGAACTGAGATACCTACAGCGTGAGCT
ATGAGAAAGCGCCACGCTTCCCGAAGGGAGAAAGGCGGACAGGTATCCGGTAAGCGGCAGGGTCGGAACA
GGAGAGCGCACGAGGGAGCTTCCAGGGGGAAACGCCTGGTATCTTTATAGTCCTGTCGGGTTTCGCCACC
TCTGACTTGAGCGTCGATTTTTGTGATGCTCGTCAGGGGGGCGGAGCCTATGGAAAAACGCCAGCAACGC
GGCCTTTTTACGGTTCCTGGCCTTTTGCTGGCCTTTTGCTCACATAGTCATGCCCCGCGCCCACCGGAAG
GAGCTGACTGGGTTGAAGGCTCTCAAGGGCATCGGTCGAGATCCCGGTGCCTAATGAGTGAGCTAACTTA
CATTAATTGCGTTGCGCTCACTGCCCGCTTTCCAGTCGGGAAACCTGTCGTGCCAGCTGCATTAATGAAT
CGGCCAACGCGCGGGGAGAGGCGGTTTGCGTATTGGGCGCCAGGGTGGTTTTTCTTTTCACCAGTGAGAC
GGGCAACAGCTGATTGCCCTTCACCGCCTGGCCCTGAGAGAGTTGCAGCAAGCGGTCCACGCTGGTTTGC
CCCAGCAGGCGAAAATCCTGTTTGATGGTGGTTAACGGCGGGATATAACATGAGCTGTCTTCGGTATCGT
CGTATCCCACTACCGAGATATCCGCACCAACGCGCAGCCCGGACTCGGTAATGGCGCGCATTGCGCCCAG
CGCCATCTGATCGTTGGCAACCAGCATCGCAGTGGGAACGATGCCCTCATTCAGCATTTGCATGGTTTGT
TGAAAACCGGACATGGCACTCCAGTCGCCTTCCCGTTCCGCTATCGGCTGAATTTGATTGCGAGTGAGAT
ATTTATGCCAGCCAGCCAGACGCAGACGCGCCGAGACAGAACTTAATGGGCCCGCTAACAGCGCGATTTG
CTGGTGACCCAATGCGACCAGATGCTCCACGCCCAGTCGCGTACCGTCTTCATGGGAGAAAATAATACTG
TTGATGGGTGTCTGGTCAGAGACATCAAGAAATAACGCCGGAACATTAGTGCAGGCAGCTTCCACAGCAA
TGGCATCCTGGTCATCCAGCGGATAGTTAATGATCAGCCCACTGACGCGTTGCGCGAGAAGATTGTGCAC
CGCCGCTTTACAGGCTTCGACGCCGCTTCGTTCTACCATCGACACCACCACGCTGGCACCCAGTTGATCG
GCGCGAGATTTAATCGCCGCGACAATTTGCGACGGCGCGTGCAGGGCCAGACTGGAGGTGGCAACGCCAA
TCAGCAACGACTGTTTGCCCGCCAGTTGTTGTGCCACGCGGTTGGGAATGTAATTCAGCTCCGCCATCGC
CGCTTCCACTTTTTCCCGCGTTTTCGCAGAAACGTGGCTGGCCTGGTTCACCACGCGGGAAACGGTCTGA
TAAGAGACACCGGCATACTCTGCGACATCGTATAACGTTACTGGTTTCACATTCACCACCCTGAATTGAC
TCTCTTCCGGGCGCTATCATGCCATACCGCGAAAGGTTTTGCGCCATTCGATGGTGTCCGGGATCTCGAC
GCTCTCCCTTATGCGACTCCTGCATTAGGAAGCAGCCCAGTAGTAGGTTGAGGCCGTTGAGCACCGCCGC
CGCAAGGAATGGTGTGG
